Addgene plasmid #145370: pmCellFree_KA2
Purpose: (Empty Backbone) Gateway destination vector for cell-free and mamalian expression with N-term 8xHis-tag and mCherry tag
Depositing lab: Rob Parton. Depositing organization: University of Queensland. Publication: Mapping Interactions among Cell-Free Expressed Zika Virus Proteins. Varasteh Moradi S, Gagoski D, Mureev S, Walden P, McMahon KA, Parton RG, Johnston WA, Alexandrov K. J Proteome Res. 2020 Apr 3;19(4):1522-1532. doi: 10.1021/acs.jproteome.9b00771. Epub 2020 Mar 9. PubMed 32081002.
Backbone
  Vector backbone: pmCellFree_KA2
  Vector type: Bacterial Expression
  Tag / fusion protein: His and mCherry (N terminal on backbone)
Growth in bacteria
  Bacterial resistance: Chloramphenicol and Ampicillin, 25 & 100 μg/mL
  Growth temperature: 37°C
  Growth strain: ccdB Survival
  Copy number: High Copy
Gene/Insert
  Gene/Insert name: None
  Tag / fusion protein: His and mCherry (N terminal on backbone)
Terms and licenses: Academic/Nonprofit Terms; Industry Terms: Not Available to Industry
How to cite: pmCellFree_KA2 was a gift from Rob Parton (Addgene plasmid # 145370 ; http://n2t.net/addgene:145370 ; RRID:Addgene_145370)
