[The description below was written by a language model from this plasmid's Addgene catalogue record and pLannotate feature annotations shown in this document.]
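Description:
pmCellFree_KA2 is an empty Gateway destination vector intended for producing a protein of interest both in cell-free translation systems and in mammalian cells, with an N-terminal 8xHis and mCherry fusion supplied by the backbone. The catalogue lists its vector type as bacterial expression. It is a high-copy plasmid with a ColE1/pUC-type origin and an ampicillin resistance gene. Because the unrecombined Gateway cassette carries the ccdB toxin gene together with a chloramphenicol resistance marker, it is propagated in a ccdB-tolerant strain under dual chloramphenicol and ampicillin selection.

The expression unit combines two promoter systems upstream of the same reading frame. A CAG-type arrangement (CMV enhancer, chicken β-actin promoter and chimeric intron fragments) drives transcription in mammalian cells, and a T7 promoter placed just before the coding region allows transcription by T7 RNA polymerase for cell-free reactions. mCherry follows, then attR1, the ccdB/CmR counter-selection cassette and a second Gateway site, which the annotation detects only as an attB2 core match. An LR reaction with an entry clone replaces the cassette with the gene of interest, fused in frame behind mCherry. Downstream lie a rabbit β-globin polyadenylation signal and a T7 terminator, matching the two transcription modes. The annotation also reports a short His-tag fragment after the cassette, but it does not annotate the N-terminal 8xHis tag described in the catalogue.

The cassette is flanked by baculovirus recombination regions (lef2/ORF603 and ORF1629), and a loxP site is present. These suggest derivation from a baculovirus transfer backbone, though the record states no such use. The associated publication used cell-free expressed proteins to map interactions among Zika virus proteins.
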