Features (pLannotate 1.2.2; 24 found; start..end, strand, type, name):
      4..39      +  CDS            lef2 (fragment): baculovirus late expression factor 2
    181..1008    +  misc_recomb    baculovirus recombination region (lef2/ORF603): contains ORF603 and part of lef2
   1020..1078    +  misc_recomb    baculovirus recombination region (ORF603) (fragment): contains ORF603 and part of lef2
   1140..1443    +  enhancer       CMV enhancer: human cytomegalovirus immediate early enhancer
   1449..1726    +  promoter       chicken β-actin promoter: No description available
   1727..1862    +  intron         hybrid intron (fragment): hybrid between chicken β-actin (CBA) and minute virus of mice (MMV) introns (Gray et al., 2011)
   1951..2081    +  intron         chimeric intron (fragment): chimera between introns from chicken β-actin and rabbit β-globin
   2147..2165    +  promoter       T7 promoter: promoter for bacteriophage T7 RNA polymerase
   2339..3040    +  CDS            mCherry: mCherry is a basic (constitutively fluorescent) red fluorescent protein published in 2004, derived from Discosoma sp.. It is reported to be a very rapidly-maturing monomer with low acid sensitivity.
   3065..3189    +  protein_bind   attR1: mutant version of attR; recombination site for the Gateway® LR reaction LR Clonase™
   3239..3541    -  CDS            ccdB: CCDB_ECOLI - Also known as G, letB, letD. Experimental evidence at protein level: Swiss-Prot protein existence level 1. Toxic component of a type II toxin-antitoxin (TA) system, functioning in plasmid maintainence. Responsible for the post- segregational killing (PSK) of plasmid-free cells, also referred to as a plasmid addiction system. Half-life of over 2 hours. Cell killing by CcdB is accompanied by filamentation, defects in chromosome and plasmid segregation, defects in cell division, formation of anucleate cells, decreased DNA synthesis and plasmid loss. Interferes with the activity of DN
   3546..3704    -  CDS            ccdA (fragment): CCDA_ECO57 - Also known as H, letA. Experimental evidence at protein level: Swiss-Prot protein existence level 1. Antitoxin component of a type II toxin-antitoxin (TA) system which inhibits the post-segregational killing (PSK) of plasmid-free cells, also referred to as a plasmid addiction system. Binds to and blocks the activity of CcdB; will also remove bound CcdB protein from the CcdB-GyrA complex by forming a CcdA-CcdB complex, a process termed rejuvenation. Functions as a transcriptional corepressor for the ccdAB operon, repression also requires CcdB (By similarity). From Escherichia coli
   3883..4542    -  CDS            CmR: chloramphenicol acetyltransferase; cat; confers resistance to chloramphenicol
   4543..4645    -  promoter       cat promoter: promoter of the E. coli cat gene encoding chloramphenicol acetyltransferase
   4787..4806    -  protein_bind   attB2: mutant version of attB; core recombination site for the Gateway® BP reaction BP Clonase™
   4842..4859    +  CDS            7xHis (fragment): 6xHis affinity tag
   4871..4939    +  CDS            HBB (fragment): HBB_PONPY - Experimental evidence at transcript level: Swiss-Prot protein existence level 2. Involved in oxygen transport from the lung to the various peripheral tissues. From Pongo pygmaeus (Bornean orangutan).
   5014..5069    +  polyA_signal   β-globin poly(A) signal: rabbit β-globin polyadenylation signal (Gil and Proudfoot, 1987)
   5157..5204    +  terminator     T7 terminator: transcription terminator for bacteriophage T7 RNA polymerase
   5217..5922    +  misc_recomb    baculovirus recombination region (ORF1629): contains part of ORF1629
   5931..5964    +  protein_bind   loxP: Cre-mediated recombination occurs in the 8-bp core sequence (GCATACAT). Cre recombinase
   6132..6719    -  rep_origin     ori: high-copy-number ColE1/pMB1/pBR322/pUC origin of replication
   6732..7592    -  CDS            AmpR: β-lactamase; bla; confers resistance to ampicillin, carbenicillin, and related antibiotics
   7593..7644    -  promoter       AmpR promoter (fragment): bla
>Addgene plasmid #145370 | pmCellFree_KA2 | addgene full sequence | sequence record 311012 | Addgene Partial NGS Result
TCCTGCATCTTTTAATCAAATCCCAAGATGTGTATAAACGCGCCGGTATGTACAGGAAGAGGTTTATACT
AAACTGTTACATTGCAAACGTGGTTTCGTGTGCCAAGTGTGAAAACCGATGTTTAATCAAGGCTCTGACG
CATTTCTACAACCACGACTCCAAGTGTGTGGGTGAAGTCATGCATCTTTTAATCAAATCCCAAGATGTGT
ATAAACCACCAAACTGCCAAAAAATGAAAACTGTCGACAAGCTCTGTCCGTTTGCTGGCAACTGCAAGGG
TCTCAATCCTATTTGTAATTATTGAATAATAAAACAATTATAAATGTCAAATTTGTTTTTTATTAACGAT
ACAAACCAAACGCAACAAGAACATTTGTAGTATTATCTATAATTGAAAACGCGTAGTTATAATCGCTGAG
GTAATATTTAAAATCATTTTCAAATGATTCACAGTTAATTTGCGACAATATAATTTTATTTTCACATAAA
CTAGACGCCTTGTCGTCTTCTTCTTCGTATTCCTTCTCTTTTTCATTTTTCTCTTCATAAAAATTAACAT
AGTTATTATCGTATCCATATATGTATCTATCGTATAGAGTAAATTTTTTGTTGTCATAAATATATATGTC
TTTTTTAATGGGGTGTATAGTACCGCTGCGCATAGTTTTTCTGTAATTTACAACAGTGCTATTTTCTGGT
AGTTCTTCGGAGTGTGTTGCTTTAATTATTAAATTTATATAATCAATGAATTTGGGATCGTCGGTTTTGT
ACAATATGTTGCCGGCATAGTACGCAGCTTCTTCTAGTTCAATTACACCATTTTTTAGCAGCACCGGATT
AACATAACTTTCCAAAATGTTGTACGAACCGTTAAACAAAAACAGTTCACCTCCCTTTTCTATACTATTG
TCTGCGAGCAGTTGTTTGTTGTTAAAAATAACAGCCATTGTAATGAGACGCACAAACTAATATCACAAAC
TGGAAATGTCTATCAATATATAGTTGCTGATGGCCGGCCGTAATGAGACGCACAAACTAATATCACAAAC
TGGAAATGTCTATCAATATATAGTTGCTCTAGTTATTAATAGTAATCAATTACGGGGTCATTAGTTCATA
GCCCATATATGGAGTTCCGCGTTACATAACTTACGGTAAATGGCCCGCCTGGCTGACCGCCCAACGACCC
CCGCCCATTGACGTCAATAATGACGTATGTTCCCATAGTAACGCCAATAGGGACTTTCCATTGACGTCAA
TGGGTGGAGTATTTACGGTAAACTGCCCACTTGGCAGTACATCAAGTGTATCATATGCCAAGTACGCCCC
CTATTGACGTCAATGACGGTAAATGGCCCGCCTGGCATTATGCCCAGTACATGACCTTATGGGACTTTCC
TACTTGGCAGTACATCTACGTATTAGTCATCGCTATTACCATGCATGGTCGAGGTGAGCCCCACGTTCTG
CTTCACTCTCCCCATCTCCCCCCCCTCCCCACCCCCAATTTTGTATTTATTTATTTTTTAATTATTTTGT
GCAGCGATGGGGGCGGGGGGGGGGGGGGGGCGCGCGCCGGGGGGGGGGGGGGGGGGGGGGGGGGGGGGGG
GGGCGGGGCGGAGAGGTGCGGCGGCAGCCAATCAGAGCGGCGCGCTCCGAAAGTTTCCTTTTATGGCGAG
GCGGCGGCGGCGGCGGCCCTATAAAAAGCGAAGCGCGCGGCGGGCGGGAGTCGCTGCGCGCTGCCTTCGC
CCCGTGCCCCGCTCCGCCGCCGCCTCGCGCCGCCCGCCCCGGCTCTGACTGACCGCGTTACTCCCACAGG
TGAGCGGGCGGGACGGCCCTTCTCCTTCGGGCTGTAATTAGCGCTTGGTTTAATGACGGCTTGTTTCTTT
TCTGTGGCTGCGTGAAAGCCTTGAGGGGCTCCGGGAGGGCCCTTTGTGCGGGGGGAGCGGCTCGGGGCTG
TCCGCGGGGGGACGGCTGCCTTCGGGGGGGACGGGGCAGGGCGGGGTTCGGCTTCTGGCGTGTGACCGGC
GGCTCTAGAGCCTCTGCTAACCATGTTCATGCCTTCTTCTTTTTCCTACAGCTCCTGGGCAACGTGCTGG
TTATTGTGCTGTCTCATCATTTTGGCAAAGAATTGGATCGGACGTCTAATACGACTCACTATAGGGACAT
CTTAAGTTTATTTTATTTTATTTTATTTTATTTTATTTTATTTTATTTTATTTTATTTTATTTTATTTAA
CCATGACAGTAATGTATAAAGTCTGTAAAGACATTAAACACGTAAGTGAAACCATGGGCACCTCTGGTCA
CCACCATCACCACCATCACCACGGCACAAGCAAGGGCGAGGAGGATAACATGGCCATCATCAAGGAGTTC
ATGCGCTTCAAGGTGCACATGGAGGGCTCCGTGAACGGCCACGAGTTCGAGATCGAGGGCGAGGGCGAGG
GCCGCCCCTACGAGGGCACCCAGACCGCCAAGCTGAAGGTGACCAAGGGTGGCCCCCTGCCCTTCGCCTG
GGACATCCTGTCCCCTCAGTTCATGTACGGCTCCAAGGCCTACGTGAAGCACCCCGCCGACATCCCCGAC
TACTTGAAGCTGTCCTTCCCCGAGGGCTTCAAGTGGGAGCGCGTGATGAACTTCGAGGACGGCGGCGTGG
TGACCGTGACCCAGGACTCCTCCCTGCAGGACGGCGAGTTCATCTACAAGGTGAAGCTGCGCGGCACCAA
CTTCCCCTCCGACGGCCCCGTAATGCAGAAGAAGACTATGGGCTGGGAGGCCTCCTCCGAGCGGATGTAC
CCCGAGGACGGCGCCCTGAAGGGCGAGATCAAGCAGAGGCTGAAGCTGAAGGACGGCGGCCACTACGACG
CTGAGGTCAAGACCACCTACAAGGCCAAGAAGCCCGTGCAGCTGCCCGGCGCCTACAACGTCAACATCAA
GTTGGACATCACCTCCCACAACGAGGACTACACCATCGTGGAACAGTACGAACGCGCCGAGGGCCGCCAC
TCCACCGGCGGCATGGACGAGCTGTACAAGCTGGAGGTGCTCTTCCAGGGTCCGACAAGTTTGTACAAAA
AAGCTGAACGAGAAACGTAAAATGATATAAATATCAATATATTAAATTAGATTTTGCATAAAAAACAGAC
TACATAATACTGTAAAACACAACATATCCAGTCACTATGGGGCCCGTCGACCTGCAGACTGGCTGTGTAT
AAGGGAGCCTGACATTTATATTCCCCAGAACATCAGGTTAATGGCGTTTTTGATGTCATTTTCGCGGTGG
CTGAGATCAGCCACTTCTTCCCCGATAACGGAGACCGGCACACTGGCCATATCGGTGGTCATCATGCGCC
AGCTTTCATCCCCGATATGCACCACCGGGTAAAGTTCACGGGAGACTTTATCTGACAGCAGACGTGCACT
GGCCAGGGGGATCACCATCCGTCGCCCGGGCGTGTCAATAATATCACTCTGTACATCCACAAACAGACGA
TAACGGCTCTCTCTTTTATAGGTGTAAACCTTAAACTGCATTTCACCAGCCCCTGTTCTCGTCAGCAAAA
GAGCCGTTCATTTCAATAAACCGGGCGACCTCAGCCATCCCTTCCTGATTTTCCGCTTTCCAGCGTTCGG
CACGCAGACGACGGGCTTCATTCTGCATGGTTGTGCTTACCAGACCGGAGATATTGACATCATATATGCC
TTGAGCAACTGATAGCTGTCGCTGTCAACTGTCACTGTAATACGCTGCTTCATAGCATACCTCTTTTTGA
CATACTTCGGGTATACATATCAGTATATATTCTTATACCGCAAAAATCAGCGCGCAAATACGCATACTGT
TATCTGGCTTTTAGTAAGCCGGATCCACGCGTTTACGCCCCGCCCTGCCACTCATCGCAGTACTGTTGTA
ATTCATTAAGCATTCTGCCGACATGGAAGCCATCACAAACGGCATGATGAACCTGAATCGCCAGCGGCAT
CAGCACCTTGTCGCCTTGCGTATAATATTTGCCCATGGTGAAAACGGGGGCGAAGAAGTTGTCCATATTG
GCCACGTTTAAATCAAAACTGGTGAAACTCACCCAGGGATTGGCTGAGACGAAAAACATATTCTCAATAA
ACCCTTTAGGGAAATAGGCCAGGTTTTCACCGTAACACGCCACATCTTGCGAATATATGTGTAGAAACTG
CCGGAAATCGTCGTGGTATTCACTCCAGAGCGATGAAAACGTTTCAGTTTGCTCATGGAAAACGGTGTAA
CAAGGGTGAACACTATCCCATATCACCAGCTCACCGTCTTTCATTGCCATACGGAATTCCGGATGAGCAT
TCATCAGGCGGGCAAGAATGTGAATAAAGGCCGGATAAAACTTGTGCTTATTTTTCTTTACGGTCTTTAA
AAAGGCCGTAATATCCAGCTGAACGGTCTGGTTATAGGTACATTGAGCAACTGACTGAAATGCCTCAAAA
TGTTCTTTACGATGCCATTGGGATATATCAACGGTGGTATATCCAGTGATTTTTTTCTCCATTTTAGCTT
CCTTAGCTCCTGAAAATCTCGATAACTCAAAAAATACGCCCGGTAGTGATCTTATTTCATTATGGTGAAA
GTTGGAACCTCTTGCGTGCCGATCAACGTCTCATTTTCGCCAAAAGTTGGCCCAGGGCTTCCCGGTATCA
ACAGGGACACCAGGATTTATTTATTCTGCGAAGTGATCTTCCGTCACAGGTATTTATTCGGCGCAAAGTG
CGTCGGGTGATGCTGCCAACTTAGCAAGCTTTCTTGTACAAAGTGGTGTAAGCGGCCGCCAGCTTTCTAG
ACCAGTTTAAACATCACCATCACCATCACTAAGTGATTAACCTCAGGTGCAGGCTGCCTATCAGAAGGTG
GTGGCTGGTGTGGCCAATGCCCTGGCTCACAAATACCACTGAGATCGATCTTTTTCCCTCTGCCAAAAAT
TATGGGGACATCATGAAGCCCCTTGAGCATCTGACTTCTGGCTAATAAAGGAAATTTATTTTCATTGCAA
TAGTGTGTTGGAATTTTTTGTGTCTCTCACTCGGAAGGACATATGGGAGGGCAAATCATTTAAAACATCA
GAATGAGTATTTGGTTTAGAGTTTGGCAACATATGCCCATATGTAACTAGCATAACCCCTTGGGGCCTCT
AAACGGGTCTTGAGGGGTTTTTTGCTGAAAGCATGCGGAGGAAATTCTCCTTGAAGTTTCCCTGGTGTTC
AAAGTAAAGGAGTTTGCACCAGACGCACCTCTGTTCACTGGTCCGGCGTATTAAAACACGATACATTGTT
ATTAGTACATTTATTAAGCGCTAGATTCTGTGCGTTGTTGATTTACAGACAATTGTTGTACGTATTTTAA
TAATTCATTAAATTTATAATCTTTAGGGTGGTATGTTAGAGCGAAAATCAAATGATTTTCAGCGTCTTTA
TATCTGAATTTAAATATTAAATCCTCAATAGATTTGTAAAATAGGTTTCGATTAGTTTCAAACAAGGGTT
GTTTTTCCGAACCGATGGCTGGACTATCTAATGGATTTTCGCTCAACGCCACAAAACTTGCCAAATCTTG
TAGCAGCAATCTAGCTTTGTCGATATTCGTTTGTGTTTTGTTTTGTAATAAAGGTTCGACGTCGTTCAAA
ATATTATGCGCTTTTGTATTTCTTTCATCACTGTCGTTAGTGTACAATTGACTCGACGTAAACACGTTAA
ATAGAGCTTGGACATATTTAACATCGGGCGTGTTAGCTTTATTAGGCCGATTATCGTCGTCGTCCCAACC
CTCGTCGTTAGAAGTTGCTTCCGAAGACGATTTTGCCATAGCCACACGACGCCTATTAATTGTGTCGGCT
AACACGTCCGCGATCAAATTTGTAGTTGAGCTTTTTGGAATTGCGATCGCATAACTTCGTATAGCATACA
TTATACGAAGTTATAAGCTCGGAACGCTGCGCTCGGTCGTTCGGCTGCGGCGAGCGGTATCAGCTCACTC
AAAGGCGGTAATACGGTTATCCACAGAATCAGGGGATAACGCAGGAAAGAACATGTGAGCAAAAGGCCAG
CAAAAGGCCAGGAACCGTAAAAAGGCCGCGTTGCTGGCGTTTTTCCATAGGCTCCGCCCCCTGACGAGCA
TCACAAAAATCGACGCTCAAGTCAGAGGTGGCGAAACCCGACAGGACTATAAAGATACCAGGCGTTTCCC
CCTGGAAGCTCCCTCGTGCGCTCTCCTGTTCCGACCCTGCCGCTTACCGGATACCTGTCCGCCTTTCTCC
CTTCGGGAAGCGTGGCGCTTTCTCATAGCTCACGCTGTAGGTATCTCAGTTCGGTGTAGGTCGTTCGCTC
CAAGCTGGGCTGTGTGCACGAACCCCCCGTTCAGCCCGACCGCTGCGCCTTATCCGGTAACTATCGTCTT
GAGTCCAACCCGGTAAGACACGACTTATCGCCACTGGCAGCAGCCACTGGTAACAGGATTAGCAGAGCGA
GGTATGTAGGCGGTGCTACAGAGTTCTTGAAGTGGTGGCCTAACTACGGCTACACTAGAAGAACAGTATT
TGGTATCTGCGCTCTGCTGAAGCCAGTTACCTTCGGAAAAAGAGTTGGTAGCTCTTGATCCGGCAAACAA
ACCACCGCTGGTAGCGGTGGTTTTTTTGTTTGCAAGCAGCAGATTACGCGCAGAAAAAAAGGATCTCAAG
AAGATCCTTTGTTACCAATGCTTAATCAGTGAGGCACCTATCTCAGCGATCTGTCTATTTCGTTCATCCA
TAGTTGCCTGACTCCCCGTCGTGTAGATAACTACGATACGGGAGGGCTTACCATCTGGCCCCAGTGCTGC
AATGATACCGCGAGACCCACGCTCACCGGCTCCAGATTTATCAGCAATAAACCAGCCAGCCGGAAGGGCC
GAGCGCAGAAGTGGTCCTGCAACTTTATCCGCCTCCATCCAGTCTATTAATTGTTGCCGGGAAGCTAGAG
TAAGTAGTTCGCCAGTTAATAGTTTGCGCAACGTTGTTGCCATTGCTACAGGCATCGTGGTGTCACGCTC
GTCGTTTGGTATGGCTTCATTCAGCTCCGGTTCCCAACGATCAAGGCGAGTTACATGATCCCCCATGTTG
TGCAAAAAAGCGGTTAGCTCCTTCGGTCCTCCGATCGTTGTCAGAAGTAAGTTGGCCGCAGTGTTATCAC
TCATGGTTATGGCAGCACTGCATAATTCTCTTACTGTCATGCCATCCGTAAGATGCTTTTCTGTGACTGG
TGAGTACTCAACCAAGTCATTCTGAGAATAGTGTATGCGGCGACCGAGTTGCTCTTGCCCGGCGTCAATA
CGGGATAATACCGCGCCACATAGCAGAACTTTAAAAGTGCTCATCATTGGAAAACGTTCTTCGGGGCGAA
AACTCTCAAGGATCTTACCGCTGTTGAGATCCAGTTCGATGTAACCCACTCGTGCACCCAACTGATCTTC
AGCATCTTTTACTTTCACCAGCGTTTCTGGGTGAGCAAAAACAGGAAGGCAAAATGCCGCAAAAAAGGGA
ATAAGGGCGACACGGAAATGTTGAATACTCATACTCTTCCTTTTTCAATATTATTGAAGCATTTATCAGG
GTTATTGTCTCATGTCCGCGCGTT
